Addgene plasmid #127234: pCDNA3.1-V5-FYN
Purpose: Eukaryotic expression of FYN
Depositing lab: Kai Johnsson. Publication: Exploiting ligand-protein conjugates to monitor ligand-receptor interactions. Haruki H, Gonzalez MR, Johnsson K. PLoS One. 2012;7(5):e37598. doi: 10.1371/journal.pone.0037598. Epub 2012 May 31. PubMed 22701522.
Backbone
  Vector backbone: pCDNA3.1
  Backbone size w/o insert (bp): 5428
  Vector type: Mammalian Expression
  Selectable markers: Neomycin (select with G418)
Growth in bacteria
  Bacterial resistance: Ampicillin, 100 μg/mL
  Growth temperature: 37°C
  Growth strain: DH5alpha
  Copy number: High Copy
Gene/Insert
  Gene/Insert name: FYN
  Promoter: CMV
  Tag / fusion protein: V5 (N terminal on insert)
  Cloning method: Unknown
  Sequencing primers: 5′ CMV_Fwd; 3′ BGH_Rev
Terms and licenses: Academic/Nonprofit Terms; Industry Terms: Not Available to Industry
How to cite: pCDNA3.1-V5-FYN was a gift from Kai Johnsson (Addgene plasmid # 127234 ; http://n2t.net/addgene:127234 ; RRID:Addgene_127234)
