[The description below was written by a language model from this plasmid's Addgene catalogue record and pLannotate feature annotations shown in this document.]
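Description:
pCDNA3.1-V5-FYN is a mammalian expression plasmid built on the pCDNA3.1 backbone for producing an epitope-tagged form of human FYN, a non-receptor tyrosine kinase of the Src family involved in cell growth, adhesion, cytoskeletal remodelling and immune signalling. The sequenced construct is about 7.1 kb. In bacteria it is maintained at high copy through a ColE1/pUC-type origin and selected with ampicillin via the β-lactamase gene. An f1 origin is also present, which can support single-stranded DNA production. For mammalian cells, a neomycin phosphotransferase gene driven by the SV40 enhancer/early promoter and followed by an SV40 polyadenylation signal permits G418 selection of stable transfectants.

The expression cassette uses the human cytomegalovirus immediate-early enhancer and promoter to drive strong constitutive transcription, terminated by the bovine growth hormone polyadenylation signal. A T7 promoter sits between the CMV promoter and the coding region and could serve for in vitro transcription. The open reading frame begins with an N-terminal V5 epitope tag followed by a TEV protease recognition site, so the tag can be used for immunodetection or pull-down and, in principle, cleaved off. The FYN coding sequence is flanked by attB1 and attB2 sites, which suggests it was introduced by Gateway recombination, although the catalogue lists the cloning method as unknown. Short annotated fragments (an HIV-1 LTR piece, ble, lacI, bom) appear to be backbone remnants or partial matches rather than functional parts. The stated purpose is eukaryotic expression of FYN; the associated publication concerns monitoring ligand–receptor interactions with ligand–protein conjugates.
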