Features (pLannotate 1.2.2; 24 found; start..end, strand, type, name):
     28..80      -  misc_feature   bom (fragment): basis of mobility region from pBR322
    235..614     +  enhancer       CMV enhancer: human cytomegalovirus immediate early enhancer
    615..818     +  promoter       CMV promoter: human cytomegalovirus (CMV) immediate early promoter
    814..847     +  LTR            5' LTR (truncated) (fragment): truncated 5' long terminal repeat (LTR) from HIV-1
    863..881     +  promoter       T7 promoter: promoter for bacteriophage T7 RNA polymerase
    914..955     +  CDS            V5 tag: epitope tag from simian virus 5
    956..976     +  CDS            TEV site: tobacco etch virus (TEV) protease recognition and cleavage site
   1007..1031    +  protein_bind   attB1: mutant version of attB; recombination site for the Gateway® BP reaction BP Clonase™
   1049..2659    +  CDS            FYN (sequence partly withheld): FYN_HUMAN - Experimental evidence at protein level: Swiss-Prot protein existence level 1. Non-receptor tyrosine-protein kinase that plays a role in many biological processes including regulation of cell growth and survival, cell adhesion, integrin-mediated signaling, cytoskeletal remodeling, cell motility, immune response and axon guidance. Inactive FYN is phosphorylated on its C-terminal tail within the catalytic domain. Following activation by PKA, the protein subsequently associates with PTK2/FAK1, allowing PTK2/FAK1 phosphorylation, activation and targeting to focal adhesions. Involved in
   2679..2703    -  protein_bind   attB2: mutant version of attB; recombination site for the Gateway® BP reaction BP Clonase™
   2728..2952    +  polyA_signal   bGH poly(A) signal: bovine growth hormone polyadenylation signal
   2956..2977    +  promoter       SV40 promoter (fragment): SV40 enhancer and early promoter
   2998..3426    +  rep_origin     f1 ori (sequence partly withheld): f1 bacteriophage origin of replication; arrow indicates direction of (+) strand synthesis
   3440..3769    +  promoter       SV40 promoter: SV40 enhancer and early promoter
   3836..4627    +  CDS            neo: KKA2_KLEPN - Also known as kan, nptII. Experimental evidence at protein level: Swiss-Prot protein existence level 1. Resistance to kanamycin, neomycin, paromomycin, ribostamycin, butirosin and gentamicin B. From Klebsiella pneumoniae.
   4651..4809    +  CDS            ble (fragment): BLE_KLEPN - Experimental evidence at protein level: Swiss-Prot protein existence level 1. Binding protein with a strong affinity to the bleomycin family of antibiotics. Binds to CL990; an antimitotic-antibiotic compound. From Klebsiella pneumoniae.
   4804..4925    +  polyA_signal   SV40 poly(A) signal: SV40 polyadenylation signal
   4998..5014    -  protein_bind   lac operator: The lac repressor binds to the lac operator to inhibit transcription in E. coli. This inhibition can be relieved by adding lactose or isopropyl-β-D-thiogalactopyranoside (IPTG). lac repressor encoded by lacI
   5022..5052    -  promoter       lac promoter: promoter for the E. coli lac operon
   5067..5088    -  protein_bind   CAP binding site: CAP binding activates transcription in the presence of cAMP. E. coli catabolite activator protein
   5101..5193    -  CDS            lacI (fragment): lac repressor; lacI; The lac repressor binds to the lac operator to inhibit transcription in E. coli. This inhibition can be relieved by adding lactose or isopropyl-β-D-thiogalactopyranoside (IPTG).
   5376..5964    -  rep_origin     ori: high-copy-number ColE1/pMB1/pBR322/pUC origin of replication
   6135..6995    -  CDS            AmpR: β-lactamase; bla; confers resistance to ampicillin, carbenicillin, and related antibiotics
   6996..7100    -  promoter       AmpR promoter: bla
>Addgene plasmid #127234 | pCDNA3.1-V5-FYN | addgene full sequence | sequence record 246992 | Addgene NGS Result
GACGGATCGGGAGATCTCCCGATCCCCTATGGTGCACTCTCAGTACAATCTGCTCTGATGCCGCATAGTT
AAGCCAGTATCTGCTCCCTGCTTGTGTGTTGGAGGTCGCTGAGTAGTGCGCGAGCAAAATTTAAGCTACA
ACAAGGCAAGGCTTGACCGACAATTGCATGAAGAATCTGCTTAGGGTTAGGCGTTTTGCGCTGCTTCGCG
ATGTACGGGCCAGATATACGCGTTGACATTGATTATTGACTAGTTATTAATAGTAATCAATTACGGGGTC
ATTAGTTCATAGCCCATATATGGAGTTCCGCGTTACATAACTTACGGTAAATGGCCCGCCTGGCTGACCG
CCCAACGACCCCCGCCCATTGACGTCAATAATGACGTATGTTCCCATAGTAACGCCAATAGGGACTTTCC
ATTGACGTCAATGGGTGGAGTATTTACGGTAAACTGCCCACTTGGCAGTACATCAAGTGTATCATATGCC
AAGTACGCCCCCTATTGACGTCAATGACGGTAAATGGCCCGCCTGGCATTATGCCCAGTACATGACCTTA
TGGGACTTTCCTACTTGGCAGTACATCTACGTATTAGTCATCGCTATTACCATGGTGATGCGGTTTTGGC
AGTACATCAATGGGCGTGGATAGCGGTTTGACTCACGGGGATTTCCAAGTCTCCACCCCATTGACGTCAA
TGGGAGTTTGTTTTGGCACCAAAATCAACGGGACTTTCCAAAATGTCGTAACAACTCCGCCCCATTGACG
CAAATGGGCGGTAGGCGTGTACGGTGGGAGGTCTATATAAGCAGAGCTCTCTGGCTAACTAGAGAACCCA
CTGCTTACTGGCTTATCGAAATTAATACGACTCACTATAGGGAGACCCAAGCTGGCTAGTTAAGCTTACC
ATGGGTAAGCCTATCCCTAACCCTCTCCTCGGTCTCGATTCTACGGAAAACCTGTATTTTCAGGGCCCGG
ATCCGTCGACGAATTCTGCAGATATCACAAGTTTGTACAAAAAAGCAGGCTTGGAAGGAGTTCGAACCAT
GGGCTGTGTGCAATGTAAGGATAAAGAAGCAACAAAACTGACGGAGGAGAGGGACGGCAGCCTGAACCAG
AGCTCTGGGTACCGCTATGGCACAGACCCCACCCCTCAGCACTACCCCAGCTTCGGTGTGACCTCCATCC
CCAACTACAACAACTTCCACGCAGCCGGGGGCCAAGGACTCACCGTCTTTGGAGGTGTGAACTCTTCGTC
TCATACGGGGACCTTGCGTACGAGAGGAGGAACAGGAGTGACACTCTTTGTGGCCCTTTATGACTATGAA
GCACGGACAGAAGATGACCTGAGTTTTCACAAAGGAGAAAAATTTCAAATATTGAACAGCTCGGAAGGAG
ATTGGTGGGAAGCCCGCTCCTTGACAACTGGAGAGACAGGTTACATTCCCAGCAATTATGTGGCTCCAGT
TGACTCTATCCAGGCAGAAGAGTGGTACTTTGGAAAACTTGGCCGAAAAGATGCTGAGCGACAGCTATTG
TCCTTTGGAAACCCAAGAGGTACCTTTCTTATCCGCGAGAGTGAAACCACCAAAGGTGCCTATTCACTTT
CTATCCGTGATTGGGATGATATGAAAGGAGACCATGTCAAACATTATAAAATTCGCAAACTTGACAATGG
TGGATACTACATTACCACCCGGGCCCAGTTTGAAACACTTCAGCAGCTTGTACAACATTACTCAGAGAGA
GCTGCAGGTCTCTGCTGCCGCCTAGTAGTTCCCTGTCACAAAGGGATGCCAAGGCTTACCGATCTGTCTG
TCAAAACCAAAGAT
[807 nt withheld, positions 1835-2641]
CAACCTGGTGAAAACCTGTAGCTCGCGTGCGGCCGCAACCCAGCTTTCTTGTACAAAGTGGTGATAAACC
CGCTGATCAGCCTCGACTGTGCCTTCTAGTTGCCAGCCATCTGTTGTTTGCCCCTCCCCCGTGCCTTCCT
TGACCCTGGAAGGTGCCACTCCCACTGTCCTTTCCTAATAAAATGAGGAAATTGCATCGCATTGTCTGAG
TAGGTGTCATTCTATTCTGGGGGGTGGGGTGGGGCAGGACAGCAAGGGGGAGGATTGGGAAGACAATAGC
AGGCATGCTGGGGATGCGGTGGGCTCTATGGCTTCTGAGGCGGAAAGAACCAGCTGGGGCTCTAGGGGGT
ATCCCC
[124 nt withheld, positions 2998-3121]
C
[91 nt withheld, positions 3123-3213]
A
[49 nt withheld, positions 3215-3263]
CCTTTGACGTTGGAGTCCACGTTCTTT
[37 nt withheld, positions 3291-3327]
ACCCTATCTCGGTCTATTCTTTTGATTTATAAGGGATTTTGCCGATTTCGGCCTATTGGTTAAAAAATGA
GCTGATTTAACAAAAATTTAACGCGAATTAATTCTGTGGAATGTGTGTCAGTTAGGGTGTGGAAAGTCCC
CAGGCTCCCCAGCAGGCAGAAGTATGCAAAGCATGCATCTCAATTAGTCAGCAACCAGGTGTGGAAAGTC
CCCAGGCTCCCCAGCAGGCAGAAGTATGCAAAGCATGCATCTCAATTAGTCAGCAACCATAGTCCCGCCC
CTAACTCCGCCCATCCCGCCCCTAACTCCGCCCAGTTCCGCCCATTCTCCGCCCCATGGCTGACTAATTT
TTTTTATTTATGCAGAGGCCGAGGCCGCCTCTGCCTCTGAGCTATTCCAGAAGTAGTGAGGAGGCTTTTT
TGGAGGCCTAGGCTTTTGCAAAAAGCTCCCGGGAGCTTGTATATCCATTTTCGGATCTGATCAAGAGACA
GGATGAGGATCGTTTCGCATGATTGAACAAGATGGATTGCACGCAGGTTCTCCGGCCGCTTGGGTGGAGA
GGCTATTCGGCTATGACTGGGCACAACAGACAATCGGCTGCTCTGATGCCGCCGTGTTCCGGCTGTCAGC
GCAGGGGCGCCCGGTTCTTTTTGTCAAGACCGACCTGTCCGGTGCCCTGAATGAACTGCAGGACGAGGCA
GCGCGGCTATCGTGGCTGGCCACGACGGGCGTTCCTTGCGCAGCTGTGCTCGACGTTGTCACTGAAGCGG
GAAGGGACTGGCTGCTATTGGGCGAAGTGCCGGGGCAGGATCTCCTGTCATCTCACCTTGCTCCTGCCGA
GAAAGTATCCATCATGGCTGATGCAATGCGGCGGCTGCATACGCTTGATCCGGCTACCTGCCCATTCGAC
CACCAAGCGAAACATCGCATCGAGCGAGCACGTACTCGGATGGAAGCCGGTCTTGTCGATCAGGATGATC
TGGACGAAGAGCATCAGGGGCTCGCGCCAGCCGAACTGTTCGCCAGGCTCAAGGCGCGCATGCCCGACGG
CGAGGATCTCGTCGTGACCCATGGCGATGCCTGCTTGCCGAATATCATGGTGGAAAATGGCCGCTTTTCT
GGATTCATCGACTGTGGCCGGCTGGGTGTGGCGGACCGCTATCAGGACATAGCGTTGGCTACCCGTGATA
TTGCTGAAGAGCTTGGCGGCGAATGGGCTGACCGCTTCCTCGTGCTTTACGGTATCGCCGCTCCCGATTC
GCAGCGCATCGCCTTCTATCGCCTTCTTGACGAGTTCTTCTGAGCGGGACTCTGGGGTTCGAAATGACCG
ACCAAGCGACGCCCAACCTGCCATCACGAGATTTCGATTCCACCGCCGCCTTCTATGAAAGGTTGGGCTT
CGGAATCGTTTTCCGGGACGCCGGCTGGATGATCCTCCAGCGCGGGGATCTCATGCTGGAGTTCTTCGCC
CACCCCAACTTGTTTATTGCAGCTTATAATGGTTACAAATAAAGCAATAGCATCACAAATTTCACAAATA
AAGCATTTTTTTCACTGCATTCTAGTTGTGGTTTGTCCAAACTCATCAATGTATCTTATCATGTCTGTAT
ACCGTCGACCTCTAGCTAGAGCTTGGCGTAATCATGGTCATAGCTGTTTCCTGTGTGAAATTGTTATCCG
CTCACAATTCCACACAACATACGAGCCGGAAGCATAAAGTGTAAAGCCTGGGGTGCCTAATGAGTGAGCT
AACTCACATTAATTGCGTTGCGCTCACTGCCCGCTTTCCAGTCGGGAAACCTGTCGTGCCAGCTGCATTA
ATGAATCGGCCAACGCGCGGGGAGAGGCGGTTTGCGTATTGGGCGCTCTTCCGCTTCCTCGCTCACTGAC
TCGCTGCGCTCGGTCGTTCGGCTGCGGCGAGCGGTATCAGCTCACTCAAAGGCGGTAATACGGTTATCCA
CAGAATCAGGGGATAACGCAGGAAAGAACATGTGAGCAAAAGGCCAGCAAAAGGCCAGGAACCGTAAAAA
GGCCGCGTTGCTGGCGTTTTTCCATAGGCTCCGCCCCCCTGACGAGCATCACAAAAATCGACGCTCAAGT
CAGAGGTGGCGAAACCCGACAGGACTATAAAGATACCAGGCGTTTCCCCCTGGAAGCTCCCTCGTGCGCT
CTCCTGTTCCGACCCTGCCGCTTACCGGATACCTGTCCGCCTTTCTCCCTTCGGGAAGCGTGGCGCTTTC
TCATAGCTCACGCTGTAGGTATCTCAGTTCGGTGTAGGTCGTTCGCTCCAAGCTGGGCTGTGTGCACGAA
CCCCCCGTTCAGCCCGACCGCTGCGCCTTATCCGGTAACTATCGTCTTGAGTCCAACCCGGTAAGACACG
ACTTATCGCCACTGGCAGCAGCCACTGGTAACAGGATTAGCAGAGCGAGGTATGTAGGCGGTGCTACAGA
GTTCTTGAAGTGGTGGCCTAACTACGGCTACACTAGAAGAACAGTATTTGGTATCTGCGCTCTGCTGAAG
CCAGTTACCTTCGGAAAAAGAGTTGGTAGCTCTTGATCCGGCAAACAAACCACCGCTGGTAGCGGTGGTT
TTTTTGTTTGCAAGCAGCAGATTACGCGCAGAAAAAAAGGATCTCAAGAAGATCCTTTGATCTTTTCTAC
GGGGTCTGACGCTCAGTGGAACGAAAACTCACGTTAAGGGATTTTGGTCATGAGATTATCAAAAAGGATC
TTCACCTAGATCCTTTTAAATTAAAAATGAAGTTTTAAATCAATCTAAAGTATATATGAGTAAACTTGGT
CTGACAGTTACCAATGCTTAATCAGTGAGGCACCTATCTCAGCGATCTGTCTATTTCGTTCATCCATAGT
TGCCTGACTCCCCGTCGTGTAGATAACTACGATACGGGAGGGCTTACCATCTGGCCCCAGTGCTGCAATG
ATACCGCGAGACCCACGCTCACCGGCTCCAGATTTATCAGCAATAAACCAGCCAGCCGGAAGGGCCGAGC
GCAGAAGTGGTCCTGCAACTTTATCCGCCTCCATCCAGTCTATTAATTGTTGCCGGGAAGCTAGAGTAAG
TAGTTCGCCAGTTAATAGTTTGCGCAACGTTGTTGCCATTGCTACAGGCATCGTGGTGTCACGCTCGTCG
TTTGGTATGGCTTCATTCAGCTCCGGTTCCCAACGATCAAGGCGAGTTACATGATCCCCCATGTTGTGCA
AAAAAGCGGTTAGCTCCTTCGGTCCTCCGATCGTTGTCAGAAGTAAGTTGGCCGCAGTGTTATCACTCAT
GGTTATGGCAGCACTGCATAATTCTCTTACTGTCATGCCATCCGTAAGATGCTTTTCTGTGACTGGTGAG
TACTCAACCAAGTCATTCTGAGAATAGTGTATGCGGCGACCGAGTTGCTCTTGCCCGGCGTCAATACGGG
ATAATACCGCGCCACATAGCAGAACTTTAAAAGTGCTCATCATTGGAAAACGTTCTTCGGGGCGAAAACT
CTCAAGGATCTTACCGCTGTTGAGATCCAGTTCGATGTAACCCACTCGTGCACCCAACTGATCTTCAGCA
TCTTTTACTTTCACCAGCGTTTCTGGGTGAGCAAAAACAGGAAGGCAAAATGCCGCAAAAAAGGGAATAA
GGGCGACACGGAAATGTTGAATACTCATACTCTTCCTTTTTCAATATTATTGAAGCATTTATCAGGGTTA
TTGTCTCATGAGCGGATACATATTTGAATGTATTTAGAAAAATAAACAAATAGGGGTTCCGCGCACATTT
CCCCGAAAAGTGCCACCTGACGTC
